Addgene plasmid #240224: pENTR_HA-spGFP11
Purpose: (Empty Backbone) Gateway entry clone for cloning in insert sequences by gibson assembly to create a C-terminal HA-spGFP11 tag. No ATG start codon.
Depositing lab: Justin Bosch & Norbert Perrimon. Depositing organization: Harvard Medical School. Publication: Multi-omic mapping of Drosophila protein secretomes reveals tissue-specific origins and inter-organ trafficking. Bosch JA, Beltran PMJ, Cavers C, LaGraff JT, Melanson R, Singh A, Chen W, Hu Y, Tattikota SG, Liu Y, Hashmi Y, Asara JM, Branon T, Ting AY, Carr SA, Perrimon N. bioRxiv [Preprint]. 2025 Jul 11:2025.07.09.659702. doi: 10.1101/2025.07.09.659702. PubMed 40672250.
Backbone
  Vector backbone: pEntr
  Backbone manufacturer: Thermo Fisher
  Vector type: Gateway shuttle vector
Growth in bacteria
  Bacterial resistance: Kanamycin, 50 μg/mL
  Growth temperature: 37°C
  Growth strain: DH5alpha
  Copy number: Unknown
Gene/Insert
  Gene/Insert name: None
Terms and licenses: Academic/Nonprofit Terms; Industry Terms: Not Available to Industry
Depositor comments: Please visit https://doi.org/10.1101/2025.07.09.659702 for bioRxiv preprint.
How to cite: pENTR_HA-spGFP11 was a gift from Justin Bosch & Norbert Perrimon (Addgene plasmid # 240224 ; http://n2t.net/addgene:240224 ; RRID:Addgene_240224)
