[The description below was written by a language model from this plasmid's Addgene catalogue record and pLannotate feature annotations shown in this document.]
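Description:
pENTR_HA-spGFP11 is a small (about 2.7 kb) Gateway entry clone built on the Thermo Fisher pENTR backbone and deposited as an empty backbone, with no gene of interest present. It is propagated in E. coli through a high-copy ColE1/pUC-type origin and selected with kanamycin via the aph(3')-Ia resistance gene. Upstream of the recombination cassette sit the rrnB T1 and T2 transcription terminators, which in entry vectors insulate the cassette from read-through transcription. The short lacI and lacZα fragments flagged by the annotation look like backbone remnants rather than functional genes. A T7 promoter lies just outside attL2, pointing back toward the cassette.

The functional payload lies between the attL1 and attL2 sites. It consists of an HA epitope sequence followed by GFP11. The HA annotation is a 27-nt partial match to a 3xHA feature, consistent with a single HA tag. GFP11 is the eleventh β-strand of superfolder GFP, non-fluorescent on its own, which reconstitutes fluorescent GFP when it meets the complementary GFP(1-10) fragment. The vector is designed so that a coding sequence is inserted by Gibson assembly upstream of the tag, producing a C-terminal HA-spGFP11 fusion. The cassette carries no ATG, so the inserted sequence must supply its own start codon. No promoter drives the cassette in this plasmid. Expression follows an LR Clonase reaction that moves the tagged open reading frame into a destination vector, and the record does not specify which one. The HA tag allows antibody detection and the split-GFP tag allows complementation-based detection. The associated publication concerns mapping Drosophila secreted proteins and their trafficking between organs.
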