Features (pLannotate 1.2.2; 11 found; start..end, strand, type, name):
    121..213     +  CDS            lacI (fragment): lac repressor; lacI; The lac repressor binds to the lac operator to inhibit transcription in E. coli. This inhibition can be relieved by adding lactose or isopropyl-β-D-thiogalactopyranoside (IPTG).
    268..295     -  terminator     rrnB T2 terminator: transcription terminator T2 from the E. coli rrnB gene
    427..470     +  terminator     rrnB T1 terminator: Escherichia coli rrnB; transcription terminator T1 from the E. coli rrnB gene
    517..553     -  CDS            lacZα (fragment): LacZα fragment of β-galactosidase; lacZ fragment
    569..668     +  protein_bind   attL1: mutant version of attL; recombination site for the Gateway® LR reaction LR Clonase™
    716..742     +  CDS            3xHA (fragment): three tandem HA epitope tags
    761..808     +  CDS            GFP11: 11th β-strand of superfolder GFP associates with GFP(1-10), consisting of the first 10 β-strands, to reconstitute fluorescent GFP (Cabantous et al., 2005; Kamiyama et al., 2016)
    831..930     -  protein_bind   attL2: mutant version of attL; recombination site for the Gateway® LR reaction LR Clonase™
    948..966     -  promoter       T7 promoter: promoter for bacteriophage T7 RNA polymerase
   1100..1909    +  CDS            KanR: aminoglycoside phosphotransferase; aph(3')-Ia; confers resistance to kanamycin in bacteria or G418 (Geneticin®) in eukaryotes
   2056..2644    +  rep_origin     ori: high-copy-number ColE1/pMB1/pBR322/pUC origin of replication
>Addgene plasmid #240224 | pENTR_HA-spGFP11 | addgene full sequence | sequence record 477926 | Addgene NGS Result
CTTTCCTGCGTTATCCCCTGATTCTGTGGATAACCGTATTACCGCCTTTGAGTGAGCTGATACCGCTCGC
CGCAGCCGAACGACCGAGCGCAGCGAGTCAGTGAGCGAGGAAGCGGAAGAGCGCCCAATACGCAAACCGC
CTCTCCCCGCGCGTTGGCCGATTCATTAATGCAGCTGGCACGACAGGTTTCCCGACTGGAAAGCGGGCAG
TGAGCGCAACGCAATTAATACGCGTACCGCTAGCCAGGAAGAGTTTGTAGAAACGCAAAAAGGCCATCCG
TCAGGATGGCCTTCTGCTTAGTTTGATGCCTGGCAGTTTATGGCGGGCGTCCTGCCCGCCACCCTCCGGG
CCGTTGCTTCACAACGTTCAAATCCGCTCCCGGCGGATTTGTCCTACTCAGGAGAGCGTTCACCGACAAA
CAACAGATAAAACGAAAGGCCCAGTCTTCCGACTGAGCCTTTCGTTTTATTTGATGCCTGGCAGTTCCCT
ACTCTCGCGTTAACGCTAGCATGGATGTTTTCCCAGTCACGACGTTGTAAAACGACGGCCAGTCTTAAGC
TCGGGCCCCAAATAATGATTTTATTTTGACTGATAGTGACCTGTTCGTTGCAACAAATTGATGAGCAATG
CTTTTTTATAATGCCAACTTTGTACAAAAAAGCAGGCTCCGCGGCCGCCCCCTTCACCGGTGATGGTGGC
TCGGGTGGAGGAAGTTACCCATACGATGTTCCAGATTACGCTGGAGGCTCCGGTACTAGCCGTGACCACA
TGGTCCTTCATGAGTATGTAAATGCTGCTGGGATTACATAATAGAAGGGTGGGCGCGCCGACCCAGCTTT
CTTGTACAAAGTTGGCATTATAAGAAAGCATTGCTTATCAATTTGTTGCAACGAACAGGTCACTATCAGT
CAAAATAAAATCATTATTTGCCATCCAGCTGATATCCCCTATAGTGAGTCGTATTACATGGTCATAGCTG
TTTCCTGGCAGCTCTGGCCCGTGTCTCAAAATCTCTGATGTTACATTGCACAAGATAAAAATATATCATC
ATGAACAATAAAACTGTCTGCTTACATAAACAGTAATACAAGGGGTGTTATGAGCCATATTCAACGGGAA
ACGTCGAGGCCGCGATTAAATTCCAACATGGATGCTGATTTATATGGGTATAAATGGGCTCGCGATAATG
TCGGGCAATCAGGTGCGACAATCTATCGCTTGTATGGGAAGCCCGATGCGCCAGAGTTGTTTCTGAAACA
TGGCAAAGGTAGCGTTGCCAATGATGTTACAGATGAGATGGTCAGACTAAACTGGCTGACGGAATTTATG
CCTCTTCCGACCATCAAGCATTTTATCCGTACTCCTGATGATGCATGGTTACTCACCACTGCGATCCCCG
GAAAAACAGCATTCCAGGTATTAGAAGAATATCCTGATTCAGGTGAAAATATTGTTGATGCGCTGGCAGT
GTTCCTGCGCCGGTTGCATTCGATTCCTGTTTGTAATTGTCCTTTTAACAGCGATCGCGTATTTCGTCTC
GCTCAGGCGCAATCACGAATGAATAACGGTTTGGTTGATGCGAGTGATTTTGATGACGAGCGTAATGGCT
GGCCTGTTGAACAAGTCTGGAAAGAAATGCATAAACTTTTGCCATTCTCACCGGATTCAGTCGTCACTCA
TGGTGATTTCTCACTTGATAACCTTATTTTTGACGAGGGGAAATTAATAGGTTGTATTGATGTTGGACGA
GTCGGAATCGCAGACCGATACCAGGATCTTGCCATCCTATGGAACTGCCTCGGTGAGTTTTCTCCTTCAT
TACAGAAACGGCTTTTTCAAAAATATGGTATTGATAATCCTGATATGAATAAATTGCAGTTTCATTTGAT
GCTCGATGAGTTTTTCTAATCAGAATTGGTTAATTGGTTGTAACACTGGCAGAGCATTACGCTGACTTGA
CGGGACGGCGCAAGCTCATGACCAAAATCCCTTAACGTGAGTTACGCGTCGTTCCACTGAGCGTCAGACC
CCGTAGAAAAGATCAAAGGATCTTCTTGAGATCCTTTTTTTCTGCGCGTAATCTGCTGCTTGCAAACAAA
AAAACCACCGCTACCAGCGGTGGTTTGTTTGCCGGATCAAGAGCTACCAACTCTTTTTCCGAAGGTAACT
GGCTTCAGCAGAGCGCAGATACCAAATACTGTTCTTCTAGTGTAGCCGTAGTTAGGCCACCACTTCAAGA
ACTCTGTAGCACCGCCTACATACCTCGCTCTGCTAATCCTGTTACCAGTGGCTGCTGCCAGTGGCGATAA
GTCGTGTCTTACCGGGTTGGACTCAAGACGATAGTTACCGGATAAGGCGCAGCGGTCGGGCTGAACGGGG
GGTTCGTGCACACAGCCCAGCTTGGAGCGAACGACCTACACCGAACTGAGATACCTACAGCGTGAGCTAT
GAGAAAGCGCCACGCTTCCCGAAGGGAGAAAGGCGGACAGGTATCCGGTAAGCGGCAGGGTCGGAACAGG
AGAGCGCACGAGGGAGCTTCCAGGGGGAAACGCCTGGTATCTTTATAGTCCTGTCGGGTTTCGCCACCTC
TGACTTGAGCGTCGATTTTTGTGATGCTCGTCAGGGGGGCGGAGCCTATGGAAAAACGCCAGCAACGCGG
CCTTTTTACGGTTCCTGGCCTTTTGCTGGCCTTTTGCTCACATGTT
